>Addgene plasmid #190347 | JAB2164 | addgene full sequence | sequence record 387027 | Addgene NGS Result
TGGCTGGTGGCAGGATATATTGTGGTGTAAACAAATTGACGCTTAGACAACTTAATAACACATTGCGGAC
GTTTTTAATGTAATCAGCTTGCATGCCGGTCGATCTAGTAACATAGATGACACCGCGCGCGATAATTTAT
CCTAGTTTGCGCGCTATATTTTGTTTTCTATCGCGTATTAAATGTATAATTGCGGGACTCTAATCATAAA
AACCCATCTCATAAATAACGTCATGCATTACATGTTAATTATTACATGCTTAACGTAATTCAACAGAAAT
TATATGATAATCATCGCAAGACCGGCAACAGGATTCAATCTTAAGAAACTTTATTGCCAAATGTTTGAAC
GATCTGCTTGACTCTAGGGGTCATCAGATTTCGGTGACGGGCAGGACCGGACGGGGCGGCACCGGCAGGC
TGAAGTCCAGCTGCCAGAAACCCACGTCATGCCAGTTCCCGTGCTTGAAGCCGGCCGCCCGCAGCATGCC
GCGGGGGGCATATCCGAGCGCCTCGTGCATGCGCACGCTCGGGTCGTTGGGCAGCCCGATGACAGCGACC
ACGCTCTTGAAGCCCTGTGCCTCCAGGGACTTCAGCAGGTGGGTGTAGAGCGTGGAGCCCAGTCCCGTCC
GCTGGTGGCGGGGGGACACGTACACGGTCGACTCGGCCGTCCAGTCGTAGGCGTTGCGTGCCTTCCAGGG
ACCCGCGTAGGCGATGCCGGCGACCTCGCCGTCCACCTCGGCGACGAGCCAGGGATAGCGCTCCCGCAGA
CGGACGAGGTCGTCCGTCCACTCCTGCGGTTCCTGCGGCTCGGTACGGAAGTTGACCGTGCTTGTCTCGA
TGTAGTGGTTGACGATGGTGCAGACCGCCGGCATGTCCGCCTCGGTGGCACGGCGGATGTCGGCCGGGCG
TCGTTCTGGGCTCATGGTAGATCCCCTCGATCGAGTTGAGAGTGAATATGAGACTCTAATTGGATACCGA
GGGGAATTTATGGAACGTCAGTGGAGCATTTTTGACAAGAAATATTTGCTAGCTGATAGTGACCTTAGGC
GACTTTTGAACGCGCAATAATGGTTTCTGACGTATGTGCTTAGCTCATTAAACTCCAGAAACCCGCGGCT
CAGTGGCTCCTTCAACGTTGCGGTTCTGTCAGTTCCAAACGTAAAACGGCTTGTCCCGCGTCATCGGCGG
GGGTCATAACGTGACTCCCTTAATTCTCCGCTCATGATCGATAACATGTCGACTATCGGACGAGCTCAAA
GTTTAACGTGTGAAGACGTGCTTCTAATGTAGTTTAAACTGAAGGCGGGAAACGACAATCTGATCCAAGC
TCAAGCTAAGCTTGCATGCCTGCAGGATATCGTGGATCCAAGCTTGCCACGTGCCGCCACGTGCCGCCAC
GTGCCGCCACGTGCCTCTAGAGGATCCATCTCCACTGACGTAAGGGATGACGCACAATCCCACTATCCTT
CGCAAGACCCTTCCTCTATATAAGGAAGTTCATTTCATTTGGAGAGGACACGCTGGGATCCCCACCATGA
GCTACGGCGACAGCAGAGAGAAGATCCTGAGCGCCGCCACCCGGCTGTTCCAGCTGCAAGGCTACTACGG
CACCGGCCTGAACCAGATCATCAAAGAGAGCGGAGCCCCCAAGGGCAGCCTGTACTACCACTTCCCTGGC
GGCAAAGAGCAGCTGGCCATCGAGGCCGTGAACGAGATGAAGGAGTACATCCGGCAGAAAATCGCCGACT
GCATGGAAGCCTGCACCGACCCCGCCGAGGGCATCCAGGCCTTTCTGAAAGAGCTGAGCTGCCAGTTCTC
CTGCACCGAGGACATCGAGGGCCTGCCTGTGGGACTGCTGGCCGCCGAGACAAGCCTGAAGTCCGAGCCC
CTGAGAGAGGCCTGCCACGAGGCCTACAAAGAATGGGCCAGCGTGTACGAGGAAAAGCTGCGGCAGACCG
GCTGCAGCGAGAGCAGAGCCAAAGAGGCCAGCACCGTCGTCAACGCCATGATCGAGGGCGGCATCCTGCT
GAGCCTGACCGCCAAGAACAGCACCCCCCTGCTGCACATCAGCAGCTGCATCCCCGACCTGCTGAAGAGA
GCCCCCCCGACCGACGTCAGCCTGGGGGACGAGCTCCACTTAGACGGCGAGGACGTGGCGATGGCGCATG
CCGACGCGCTAGACGATTTCGATCTGGACATGTTGGGGGACGGGGATTCCCCGGGGCCGGGATTTACCCC
CCACGACTCCGCCCCCTACGGCGCTCTGGATACGGCCGACTTCGAGTTTGAGCAGATGTTTACCGATGCC
CTTGGAATTGACGAGTACGGTGGGCCGAAGAAGAAGAGGAAGGTTTAGTGTCGGTACGCTGAAATCACCA
GTCTCTCTCTACAAATCTATCTCTCTCTATTTTCTCCATAAATAATGTGTGAGTAGTTTCCCGATAAGGG
AAATTAGGGTTCTTATAGGGTTTCGCTCATGTGTTGAGCATATAAGAAACCCTTAGTATGTATTTGTATT
TGTAAAATACTTCTATCAATAAAATTTCTAATTCCTAAAACCAAAATCCAGTACTAAAATCCAGATCGAT
GCTTGATACTACGTCTTCGGGCTAGAGCGGACTAGTTCTAGAGCGGCCGCCACCGCGGTGGAGCTCCAGC
TTTTGTTCCCTTTAGTGAGGGTTAATTGCGCGCTTGGCGTAATCATGGTCATAGCTGTTTCCTGTGTGAA
ATTGTTATCCGCTCACAATTCCACACAACATACGAGCCGGAAGCATAAAGTGTAAAGCCTGGGGTGCCTA
ATGAGTGAGCTAACTCACATTAATTGCGTTGCGCTCACTGCCCGCTTTCCAGTCGGGAAACCTGTCGTGC
CAGCTGCATTAATGAATCGGCCAACGCGCGGGGAGAGGCGGTTTGCGTATTGGGCGCTCTTCCGCTTCCT
CGCTCACTGACTCGCTGCGCTCGGTCGTTCGGCTGCGGCGAGCGGTATCAGCTCACTCAAAGGCGGTAAT
ACGGTTATCCACAGAATCAGGGGATAACGCAGGAAAGAACATGAAGGCCTTGACAGGATATATTGGCGGG
TAAACTAAGTCGCTGTATGTGTTTGTTTGAGATCTCATGTGAGCAAAAGGCCAGCAAAAGGCCAGGAACC
GTAAAAAGGCCGCGTTGCTGGCGTTTTTCCATAGGCTCCGCCCCCCTGACGAGCATCACAAAAATCGACG
CTCAAGTCAGAGGTGGCGAAACCCGACAGGACTATAAAGATACCAGGCGTTTCCCCCTGGAAGCTCCCTC
GTGCGCTCTCCTGTTCCGACCCTGCCGCTTACCGGATACCTGTCCGCCTTTCTCCCTTCGGGAAGCGTGG
CGCTTTCTCATAGCTCACGCTGTAGGTATCTCAGTTCGGTGTAGGTCGTTCGCTCCAAGCTGGGCTGTGT
GCACGAACCCCCCGTTCAGCCCGACCGCTGCGCCTTATCCGGTAACTATCGTCTTGAGTCCAACCCGGTA
AGACACGACTTATCGCCACTGGCAGCAGCCACTGGTAACAGGATTAGCAGAGCGAGGTATGTAGGCGGTG
CTACAGAGTTCTTGAAGTGGTGGCCTAACTACGGCTACACTAGAAGAACAGTATTTGGTATCTGTGCTCT
GCTGAAGCCAGTTACCTTCGGAAGAAGAGTTGGTAGCTCTTGATCCGGCAAACAAACCACCGCTGGTAGC
GGTGGTTTTTTTGTTTGCAAGCAGCAGATTACGCGCAGAAAAAAAGGATCTCAAGAAGATCCTTTGATCT
TTTCTACGGGGTCTGACGCTCAGTGGAACGAAAACTCACGTTAAGGGATTTTGGTCATGAATTCTTGTTA
GACATTATTTGCCGACTACCTTGGTGATCTCGCCTTTCACGTAGTGAACAAATTCTTCCAACTGATCTGC
GCGCGAGGCCAAGCGATCTTCTTGTCCAAGATAAGCCTGCCTAGCTTCAAGTATGACGGGCTGATACTGG
GCCGGCAGGCGCTCCATTGCCCAGTCGGCAGCGACATCCTTCGGCGCGATTTTGCCGGTTACTGCGCTGT
ACCAAATGCGGGACAACGTAAGCACTACATTTCGCTCATCGCCAGCCCAGTCGGGCGGCGAGTTCCATAG
CGTTAAGGTTTCATTTAGCGCCTCAAATAGATCCTGTTCAGGAACCGGATCAAAGAGTTCCTCCGCCGCT
GGACCTACCAAGGCAACGCTATGTTCTCTTGCTTTTGTCAGCAAGATAGCCAGATCAATGTCGATCGTGG
CTGGCTCGAAGATACCTGCAAGAATGTCATTGCGCTGCCATTCTCCAAATTGCAGTTCGCGCTTAGCTGG
ATAACGCCACGGAATGATGTCGTCGTGCACAACAATGGTGACTTCTACAGCGCGGAGAATCTCGCTCTCT
CCAGGGGAAGCCGAAGTTTCCAAAAGGTCGTTGATCAAAGCTCGCCGCGTTGTTTCATCAAGCCTTACGG
TCACCGTAACCAGCAAATCAATATCACTGTGTGGCTTCAGGCCGCCATCCACTGCGGAGCCGTACAAATG
TACGGCCAGCAACGTCGGTTCGAGATGGCGCTCGATGACGCCAACTACCTCTGATAGTTGAGTCGATACT
TCGGCGATCACCGCTTCCCTCATGATGTTTAACTCCTGAATTAAGCCGCGCCGCGAAGCGGTGTCGGCTT
GAATGAATTGTTAGGCGTCATCCTGTGCTCCCGAGAACCAGTACCAGTACATCGCTGTTTCGTTCGAGAC
TTGAGGTCTAGTTTTATACGTGAACAGGTCAATGCCGCCGAGAGTAAAGCCACATTTTGCGTACAAATTG
CAGGCAGGTACATTGTTCGTTTGTGCCATGATGATATATTTTTATCTTGTGCAATGTAACATCAGAGATT
TTGAGACACAACGTGGCTTTGTTGAATAAATCGAACTTTTGCTGAGTTGAAGGATCAGATCACGCATCTT
CCCGACAACGCAGACCGTTCCGTGGCAAAGCAAAAGTTCAAAATCACCAACTGGTCCACCTACAACAAAG
CTCTCATCAACCGTGGCTCCCTCACTTTCTGGCTGGATGATGGGGCGATTCAGGAGATCCCCATCCAACA
GCCCGCCGTCGAGCGGGCTTTTTTATCCCCGGAAGCCTGTGGATAGAGGGTAGTTATCCACGTGAAACCG
CTAATGCCCCGCAAAGCCTTGATTCACGGGGCTTTCCGGCCCGCTCCAAAAACTATCCACGTGAAATCGC
TAATCAGGGTACGTGAAATCGCTAATCGGAGTACGTGAAATCGCTAATAAGGTCACGTGAAATCGCTAAT
CAAAAAGGCACGTGAGAACGCTAATAGCCCTTTCAGATCAACAGCTTGCAAACACCCCTCGCTCCGGCAA
GTAGTTACAGCAAGTAGTATGTTCAATTAGCTTTTCAATTATGAATATATATATCAATTATTGGTCGCCC
TTGGCTTGTGGACAATGCGCTACGCGCACCGGCTCCGCCCGTGGACAACCGCAAGCGGTTGCCCACCGTC
GAGCGCCTTTGCCCACAACCCGGCGGCCGGCCGCAACAGATCGTTTTATAAATTTTTTTTTTTGAAAAAG
AAAAAGCCCGAAAGGCGGCAACCTCTCGGGCTTCTGGATTTCCGATCCCCGGAATTAGACTCTGGCTGCC
TGTATCGAGTGGTGATTTTGTGCCGAGCTGCCGGTCGGGGAGCTGTTGGC
Features (pLannotate 1.2.2; 23 found; start..end, strand, type, name):
      8..32      +  misc_feature   LB T-DNA repeat: left border repeat from nopaline C58 T-DNA
    102..354     -  terminator     NOS terminator: nopaline synthase terminator and poly(A) signal
    377..925     -  CDS            bar: PAT_STRHY - Experimental evidence at protein level: Swiss-Prot protein existence level 1. Inactivates phosphinothricin (PPT) by transfer of an acetyl group from acetyl CoA. Can also acetylate demethylphosphinothricin but not PTT or glutamate. This enzyme is an effector of phosphinothricin tripeptide (PTT or bialaphos) resistance. From Streptomyces hygroscopicus. Introduced by genetic manipulation and expressed in glufosinate-tolerant maize by Dekalb Genetics.
    967..1146    -  promoter       NOS promoter: nopaline synthase promoter
   1338..1356    -  misc_feature   MCS (fragment): pUC18/19 multiple cloning site
   1428..1473    +  promoter       35SPPDK promoter (fragment): hybrid promoter consisting of the cauliflower mosaic virus 35S enhancer fused to the maize C4PPDK basal promoter (Yoo et al., 2007)
   1472..1518    +  promoter       minimal CaMV 35S promoter: minimal 35S promoter from cauliflower mosaic virus
   1540..2100    +  CDS            yxaF: YXAF_BACSU - Experimental evidence at protein level: Swiss-Prot protein existence level 1. From Bacillus subtilis (strain 168).
   2101..2334    +  CDS            VP16 AD: transcriptional activation domain of herpes simplex virus protein VP16 (Triezenberg et al., 1988; Cousens et al., 1989); UL48
   2411..2587    +  polyA_signal   CaMV poly(A) signal: cauliflower mosaic virus polyadenylation signal
   2621..2656    -  misc_feature   MCS (fragment): pBluescript multiple cloning site
   2669..2687    -  promoter       T3 promoter: promoter for bacteriophage T3 RNA polymerase
   2732..2748    -  protein_bind   lac operator: The lac repressor binds to the lac operator to inhibit transcription in E. coli. This inhibition can be relieved by adding lactose or isopropyl-β-D-thiogalactopyranoside (IPTG). lac repressor encoded by lacI
   2756..2786    -  promoter       lac promoter: promoter for the E. coli lac operon
   2801..2822    -  protein_bind   CAP binding site: CAP binding activates transcription in the presence of cAMP. E. coli catabolite activator protein
   2835..2927    -  CDS            lacI (fragment): lac repressor; lacI; The lac repressor binds to the lac operator to inhibit transcription in E. coli. This inhibition can be relieved by adding lactose or isopropyl-β-D-thiogalactopyranoside (IPTG).
   2929..3053    -  rep_origin     RSF ori (fragment): Plasmids containing the RSF 1030 origin of replication can be propagated in E. coli cells that contain additional plasmids with compatible origins.
   3061..3085    +  misc_feature   RB T-DNA repeat: right border repeat from nopaline C58 T-DNA
   3176..3764    -  rep_origin     ori: high-copy-number ColE1/pMB1/pBR322/pUC origin of replication
   3858..4643    -  CDS            aadA: S3AD_SHIFL - Experimental evidence at protein level: Swiss-Prot protein existence level 1. Mediates bacterial resistance to the antibiotics streptomycin and spectinomycin. From Shigella flexneri.
   4704..4853    -  CDS            sat-1 (fragment): STA_ECOLX - Protein inferred from homology: Swiss-Prot protein existence level 3. Involved in resistance to streptothricin, a broad-spectrum antibiotic produced by streptomycetes (PubMed:1850404). Detoxifies streptothricin via acetylation of the beta amino group of the first beta-lysyl moiety of streptothricin (By similarity). From Escherichia coli.
   4995..5093    +  CDS            TRA2_ECOLX (fragment): Protein predicted: Swiss-Prot protein existence level 4. Required for transposition of transposon Tn903. From Escherichia coli.
   5101..5536    +  rep_origin     pSa ori: origin of replication from bacterial plasmid pSa
