[The description below was written by a language model from this plasmid's Addgene catalogue record and pLannotate feature annotations shown in this document.]
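Description:
JAB2164 is a compact (about 5.7 kb) binary T-DNA plant expression plasmid built on the JAB2121 backbone and deposited as one part in a toolkit for assembling synthetic genetic circuits in eudicot plants. It is propagated at high copy in E. coli through a ColE1/pUC-type origin and selected with spectinomycin via the aadA gene. A pSa origin is also annotated, the type of replicon used in small binary vectors for maintenance in Agrobacterium. Nopaline-type left and right border repeats delimit the region that would be transferred into the plant genome.

Within the borders there are two cassettes. Next to the left border, in reverse orientation, a NOS promoter drives the bar gene (phosphinothricin acetyltransferase) followed by a NOS terminator, providing glufosinate/phosphinothricin resistance for selecting transformed plants. The payload is described in the record as proG1090::LmrA-VP16-19St: a synthetic transcriptional activator in which the Bacillus subtilis TetR-family DNA-binding protein LmrA (annotated here by similarity as its paralogue yxaF) is fused at its C-terminus to the herpes simplex virus VP16 activation domain. The G1090 promoter is not recognised as such by the automated annotation, which detects only a minimal CaMV 35S core and a short adjacent 35S-related fragment directly upstream of the coding sequence. A CaMV poly(A) signal follows the fusion. Small remnants of cloning vectors (MCS fragments, T3 promoter, lac promoter/operator) also lie inside the T-DNA and are not functionally relevant.

In a circuit, this activator would switch on synthetic promoters carrying LmrA operator sites, serving as an input or regulatory layer for engineered gene expression patterns in plants, as applied to roots in the associated study.
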