Addgene plasmid #190347: JAB2164
Purpose: Plasmids encode parts for syntetic genetic circuit construction in eudicot plants (proG1090::LmrA-VP16-19St)
Depositing lab: Jennifer Brophy & Jose Dinneny. Depositing organization: Stanford University. Publication: Synthetic genetic circuits as a means of reprogramming plant roots. Brophy JAN, Magallon KJ, Duan L, Zhong V, Ramachandran P, Kniazev K, Dinneny JR. Science. 2022 Aug 12;377(6607):747-751. doi: 10.1126/science.abo4326. Epub 2022 Aug 11. PubMed 35951698.
Backbone
  Vector backbone: JAB2121
  Vector type: Plant Expression
Growth in bacteria
  Bacterial resistance: Spectinomycin, 50 μg/mL
  Growth temperature: 37°C
  Growth strain: DH5alpha
  Copy number: High Copy
Gene/Insert
  Gene/Insert name: proG1090::LmrA-VP16-19St
  Species: Synthetic
  Cloning method: Restriction Enzyme; 5′ cloning site unknown (unknown if destroyed)
Terms and licenses: Academic/Nonprofit Terms; Industry Terms: Not Available to Industry
Depositor comments: Please see the fully annotated sequence linked the "Supplemental Documents" section. Please visit https://www.biorxiv.org/content/10.1101/2022.02.02.478917v1 for bioRxiv preprint.
How to cite: JAB2164 was a gift from Jennifer Brophy & Jose Dinneny (Addgene plasmid # 190347 ; http://n2t.net/addgene:190347 ; RRID:Addgene_190347)
